Addgene plasmid #19937: pcDNA3-myc3-p27
Depositing lab: Yue Xiong. Depositing organization: University of North Carolina at Chapel Hill. Publication: Cyclin E2, a novel human G1 cyclin and activating partner of CDK2 and CDK3, is induced by viral oncoproteins. Zariwala M, Liu J, Xiong Y. Oncogene. 1998 Nov 26. 17(21):2787-98. 10.1038/sj.onc.1202505 PubMed 9840943.
Backbone
  Vector backbone: pcDNA3-myc3
  Backbone manufacturer: Invitrogen
  Backbone size w/o insert (bp): 5486
  Vector type: Mammalian Expression
  Selectable markers: G418
Growth in bacteria
  Bacterial resistance: Ampicillin, 100 μg/mL
  Growth temperature: 37°C
  Growth strain: DH5alpha
  Copy number: High Copy
Gene/Insert
  Gene/Insert name: CDKN1B cyclin-dependent kinase inhibitor 1B (alt names: p27; Kip1)
  Species: H. sapiens (human)
  Insert size (bp): 597
  GenBank ID: ENST00000228872
  Entrez Gene: CDKN1B (a.k.a. CDKN4, KIP1, MEN1B, MEN4, P27KIP1)
  Tag / fusion protein: myc3 (N terminal on backbone)
  Cloning method: Restriction Enzyme; 5′ cloning site Data not available (not destroyed); 3′ cloning site Data not available (destroyed during cloning)
  Sequencing primers: 5′ T7; 3′ SP6
Terms and licenses: Academic/Nonprofit Terms; Industry Terms: Not Available to Industry
How to cite: pcDNA3-myc3-p27 was a gift from Yue Xiong (Addgene plasmid # 19937 ; http://n2t.net/addgene:19937 ; RRID:Addgene_19937)
