[The description below was written by a language model from this plasmid's Addgene catalogue record and pLannotate feature annotations shown in this document.]
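Description:
pcDNA3-myc3-p27 is a mammalian expression plasmid built on pcDNA3-myc3, an Invitrogen pcDNA3 derivative that supplies an N-terminal triple Myc epitope tag. It carries the human CDKN1B coding sequence (p27/Kip1, about 600 bp), which encodes a cyclin-dependent kinase inhibitor that blocks cyclin E– and cyclin A–CDK2 complexes and promotes G1 arrest. In bacteria the plasmid replicates at high copy from a ColE1/pUC-type origin and is selected with ampicillin through the β-lactamase gene. An f1 origin is also present, allowing single-stranded DNA production.

Expression of the tagged protein is driven by the human cytomegalovirus immediate-early enhancer and promoter, and transcripts are terminated by the bovine growth hormone polyadenylation signal. T7 and SP6 promoters flank the insert; they serve as sequencing primer sites and could support in vitro transcription. A separate cassette, made up of the SV40 early promoter, the neomycin phosphotransferase gene and the SV40 poly(A) signal, confers G418 resistance for selecting stably transfected mammalian cells. The automated annotation of the sequenced 6,017-nt record detects only a short fragment matching the 3xMyc tag just upstream of CDKN1B, so the feature table alone does not confirm the full extent of the tag. Small hits labelled as an HIV-1 LTR fragment, a ble fragment and lac-region remnants appear to be backbone sequence or annotation artefacts rather than functional parts.

The associated publication concerns human G1 cyclins and their CDK partners. In that context, the construct is suited to overexpressing epitope-tagged p27 in cultured cells and detecting or immunoprecipitating it with anti-Myc antibodies in studies of cyclin–CDK binding and cell-cycle regulation.
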