Features (pLannotate 1.2.2; 22 found; start..end, strand, type, name):
    182..770     -  rep_origin     ori: high-copy-number ColE1/pMB1/pBR322/pUC origin of replication
    941..1801    -  CDS            AmpR: β-lactamase; bla; confers resistance to ampicillin, carbenicillin, and related antibiotics
   1802..1906    -  promoter       AmpR promoter: bla
   1965..2017    -  misc_feature   bom (fragment): basis of mobility region from pBR322
   2172..2551    +  enhancer       CMV enhancer: human cytomegalovirus immediate early enhancer
   2552..2755    +  promoter       CMV promoter: human cytomegalovirus (CMV) immediate early promoter
   2751..2784    +  LTR            5' LTR (truncated) (fragment): truncated 5' long terminal repeat (LTR) from HIV-1
   2800..2818    +  promoter       T7 promoter: promoter for bacteriophage T7 RNA polymerase
   2840..2863    +  CDS            3xMyc (fragment): 3 tandem Myc epitope tags
   2879..3472    +  CDS            CDKN1B: CDN1B_HUMAN - Also known as KIP1. Experimental evidence at protein level: Swiss-Prot protein existence level 1. Important regulator of cell cycle progression. Inhibits the kinase activity of CDK2 bound to cyclin A, but has little inhibitory activity on CDK2 bound to SPDYA (PubMed:28666995). Involved in G1 arrest. Potent inhibitor of cyclin E- and cyclin A-CDK2 complexes. Forms a complex with cyclin type D-CDK4 complexes and is involved in the assembly, stability, and modulation of CCND1-CDK4 complex activation. Acts either as an inhibitor or an activator of cyclin type D-CDK4 complexes dependi
   3507..3525    -  promoter       SP6 promoter: promoter for bacteriophage SP6 RNA polymerase
   3551..3775    +  polyA_signal   bGH poly(A) signal: bovine growth hormone polyadenylation signal
   3779..3800    +  promoter       SV40 promoter (fragment): SV40 enhancer and early promoter
   3821..4249    +  rep_origin     f1 ori (sequence partly withheld): f1 bacteriophage origin of replication; arrow indicates direction of (+) strand synthesis
   4263..4592    +  promoter       SV40 promoter: SV40 enhancer and early promoter
   4659..5450    +  CDS            neo: KKA2_KLEPN - Also known as kan, nptII. Experimental evidence at protein level: Swiss-Prot protein existence level 1. Resistance to kanamycin, neomycin, paromomycin, ribostamycin, butirosin and gentamicin B. From Klebsiella pneumoniae.
   5474..5632    +  CDS            ble (fragment): BLE_KLEPN - Experimental evidence at protein level: Swiss-Prot protein existence level 1. Binding protein with a strong affinity to the bleomycin family of antibiotics. Binds to CL990; an antimitotic-antibiotic compound. From Klebsiella pneumoniae.
   5627..5748    +  polyA_signal   SV40 poly(A) signal: SV40 polyadenylation signal
   5821..5837    -  protein_bind   lac operator: The lac repressor binds to the lac operator to inhibit transcription in E. coli. This inhibition can be relieved by adding lactose or isopropyl-β-D-thiogalactopyranoside (IPTG). lac repressor encoded by lacI
   5845..5875    -  promoter       lac promoter: promoter for the E. coli lac operon
   5890..5911    -  protein_bind   CAP binding site: CAP binding activates transcription in the presence of cAMP. E. coli catabolite activator protein
   5924..6016    -  CDS            lacI (fragment): lac repressor; lacI; The lac repressor binds to the lac operator to inhibit transcription in E. coli. This inhibition can be relieved by adding lactose or isopropyl-β-D-thiogalactopyranoside (IPTG).
>Addgene plasmid #19937 | pcDNA3-myc3-p27 | addgene full sequence | sequence record 246142 | Addgene NGS Result
CTTCCGCTTCCTCGCTCACTGACTCGCTGCGCTCGGTCGTTCGGCTGCGGCGAGCGGTATCAGCTCACTC
AAAGGCGGTAATACGGTTATCCACAGAATCAGGGGATAACGCAGGAAAGAACATGTGAGCAAAAGGCCAG
CAAAAGGCCAGGAACCGTAAAAAGGCCGCGTTGCTGGCGTTTTTCCATAGGCTCCGCCCCCCTGACGAGC
ATCACAAAAATCGACGCTCAAGTCAGAGGTGGCGAAACCCGACAGGACTATAAAGATACCAGGCGTTTCC
CCCTGGAAGCTCCCTCGTGCGCTCTCCTGTTCCGACCCTGCCGCTTACCGGATACCTGTCCGCCTTTCTC
CCTTCGGGAAGCGTGGCGCTTTCTCATAGCTCACGCTGTAGGTATCTCAGTTCGGTGTAGGTCGTTCGCT
CCAAGCTGGGCTGTGTGCACGAACCCCCCGTTCAGCCCGACCGCTGCGCCTTATCCGGTAACTATCGTCT
TGAGTCCAACCCGGTAAGACACGACTTATCGCCACTGGCAGCAGCCACTGGTAACAGGATTAGCAGAGCG
AGGTATGTAGGCGGTGCTACAGAGTTCTTGAAGTGGTGGCCTAACTACGGCTACACTAGAAGAACAGTAT
TTGGTATCTGCGCTCTGCTGAAGCCAGTTACCTTCGGAAAAAGAGTTGGTAGCTCTTGATCCGGCAAACA
AACCACCGCTGGTAGCGGTGGTTTTTTTGTTTGCAAGCAGCAGATTACGCGCAGAAAAAAAGGATCTCAA
GAAGATCCTTTGATCTTTTCTACGGGGTCTGACGCTCAGTGGAACGAAAACTCACGTTAAGGGATTTTGG
TCATGAGATTATCAAAAAGGATCTTCACCTAGATCCTTTTAAATTAAAAATGAAGTTTTAAATCAATCTA
AAGTATATATGAGTAAACTTGGTCTGACAGTTACCAATGCTTAATCAGTGAGGCACCTATCTCAGCGATC
TGTCTATTTCGTTCATCCATAGTTGCCTGACTCCCCGTCGTGTAGATAACTACGATACGGGAGGGCTTAC
CATCTGGCCCCAGTGCTGCAATGATACCGCGAGACCCACGCTCACCGGCTCCAGATTTATCAGCAATAAA
CCAGCCAGCCGGAAGGGCCGAGCGCAGAAGTGGTCCTGCAACTTTATCCGCCTCCATCCAGTCTATTAAT
TGTTGCCGGGAAGCTAGAGTAAGTAGTTCGCCAGTTAATAGTTTGCGCAACGTTGTTGCCATTGCTACAG
GCATCGTGGTGTCACGCTCGTCGTTTGGTATGGCTTCATTCAGCTCCGGTTCCCAACGATCAAGGCGAGT
TACATGATCCCCCATGTTGTGCAAAAAAGCGGTTAGCTCCTTCGGTCCTCCGATCGTTGTCAGAAGTAAG
TTGGCCGCAGTGTTATCACTCATGGTTATGGCAGCACTGCATAATTCTCTTACTGTCATGCCATCCGTAA
GATGCTTTTCTGTGACTGGTGAGTACTCAACCAAGTCATTCTGAGAATAGTGTATGCGGCGACCGAGTTG
CTCTTGCCCGGCGTCAATACGGGATAATACCGCGCCACATAGCAGAACTTTAAAAGTGCTCATCATTGGA
AAACGTTCTTCGGGGCGAAAACTCTCAAGGATCTTACCGCTGTTGAGATCCAGTTCGATGTAACCCACTC
GTGCACCCAACTGATCTTCAGCATCTTTTACTTTCACCAGCGTTTCTGGGTGAGCAAAAACAGGAAGGCA
AAATGCCGCAAAAAAGGGAATAAGGGCGACACGGAAATGTTGAATACTCATACTCTTCCTTTTTCAATAT
TATTGAAGCATTTATCAGGGTTATTGTCTCATGAGCGGATACATATTTGAATGTATTTAGAAAAATAAAC
AAATAGGGGTTCCGCGCACATTTCCCCGAAAAGTGCCACCTGACGTCGACGGATCGGGAGATCTCCCGAT
CCCCTATGGTGCACTCTCAGTACAATCTGCTCTGATGCCGCATAGTTAAGCCAGTATCTGCTCCCTGCTT
GTGTGTTGGAGGTCGCTGAGTAGTGCGCGAGCAAAATTTAAGCTACAACAAGGCAAGGCTTGACCGACAA
TTGCATGAAGAATCTGCTTAGGGTTAGGCGTTTTGCGCTGCTTCGCGATGTACGGGCCAGATATACGCGT
TGACATTGATTATTGACTAGTTATTAATAGTAATCAATTACGGGGTCATTAGTTCATAGCCCATATATGG
AGTTCCGCGTTACATAACTTACGGTAAATGGCCCGCCTGGCTGACCGCCCAACGACCCCCGCCCATTGAC
GTCAATAATGACGTATGTTCCCATAGTAACGCCAATAGGGACTTTCCATTGACGTCAATGGGTGGAGTAT
TTACGGTAAACTGCCCACTTGGCAGTACATCAAGTGTATCATATGCCAAGTACGCCCCCTATTGACGTCA
ATGACGGTAAATGGCCCGCCTGGCATTATGCCCAGTACATGACCTTATGGGACTTTCCTACTTGGCAGTA
CATCTACGTATTAGTCATCGCTATTACCATGGTGATGCGGTTTTGGCAGTACATCAATGGGCGTGGATAG
CGGTTTGACTCACGGGGATTTCCAAGTCTCCACCCCATTGACGTCAATGGGAGTTTGTTTTGGCACCAAA
ATCAACGGGACTTTCCAAAATGTCGTAACAACTCCGCCCCATTGACGCAAATGGGCGGTAGGCGTGTACG
GTGGGAGGTCTATATAAGCAGAGCTCTCTGGCTAACTAGAGAACCCACTGCTTACTGGCTTATCGAAATT
AATACGACTCACTATAGGGAGACCCAAGCTATGGAGCAAAAGCTCATCTCAGAGGAAGATCTGGAATTCA
GGATCCCCATGGCAAACGTGCGAGTGTCTAACGGGAGCCCTAGCCTGGAGCGGATGGACGCCAGGCAGGC
GGAGCACCCCAAGCCCTCGGCCTGCAGGAACCTCTTCGGCCCGGTGGACCACGAAGAGTTAACCCGGGAC
TTGGAGAAGCACTGCAGAGACATGGAAGAGGCGAGCCAGCGCAAGTGGAATTTCGATTTTCAGAATCACA
AACCCCTAGAGGGCAAGTACGAGTGGCAAGAGGTGGAGAAGGGCAGCTTGCCCGAGTTCTACTACAGACC
CCCGCGGCCCCCCAAAGGTGCCTGCAAGGTGCCGGCGCAGGAGAGCCAGGATGGCAGCGGGAGCCGCCCG
GCGGCGCCTTTAATTGGGGCTCCGGCTAACTCTGAGGACACGCATTTGGTGGACCCAAAGACTGATCCGT
CGGACAGCCAGACGGGGTTAGCGGAGCAATGCGCAGGAATAAGGAAGCGACCTGCAACCGACGATTCTTC
TACTCAAAACAAAAGAGCCAACAGAACAGAAGAAAATGTTTCAGACGGTTCCCCAAATGCCGGTTCTGTG
GAGCAGACGCCCAAGAAGCCTGGCCTCAGAAGACGTCAAACGTAAGCTTCTCGAGCATGCATCTAGAGGG
CCCTATTCTATAGTGTCACCTAAATGCTAGAGCTCGCTGATCAGCCTCGACTGTGCCTTCTAGTTGCCAG
CCATCTGTTGTTTGCCCCTCCCCCGTGCCTTCCTTGACCCTGGAAGGTGCCACTCCCACTGTCCTTTCCT
AATAAAATGAGGAAATTGCATCGCATTGTCTGAGTAGGTGTCATTCTATTCTGGGGGGTGGGGTGGGGCA
GGACAGCAAGGGGGAGGATTGGGAAGACAATAGCAGGCATGCTGGGGATGCGGTGGGCTCTATGGCTTCT
GAGGCGGAAAGAACCAGCTGGGGCTCTAGGGGGTATCCCC
[124 nt withheld, positions 3821-3944]
C
[91 nt withheld, positions 3946-4036]
A
[49 nt withheld, positions 4038-4086]
CCTTTGACGTTGGAGTCCACGTTCTTT
[37 nt withheld, positions 4114-4150]
ACCCTATCTCGGTCTATTCTTTTGATTTATAAGGGATTTTGCCGATTTCGGCCTATTGGTTAAAAAATGA
GCTGATTTAACAAAAATTTAACGCGAATTAATTCTGTGGAATGTGTGTCAGTTAGGGTGTGGAAAGTCCC
CAGGCTCCCCAGCAGGCAGAAGTATGCAAAGCATGCATCTCAATTAGTCAGCAACCAGGTGTGGAAAGTC
CCCAGGCTCCCCAGCAGGCAGAAGTATGCAAAGCATGCATCTCAATTAGTCAGCAACCATAGTCCCGCCC
CTAACTCCGCCCATCCCGCCCCTAACTCCGCCCAGTTCCGCCCATTCTCCGCCCCATGGCTGACTAATTT
TTTTTATTTATGCAGAGGCCGAGGCCGCCTCTGCCTCTGAGCTATTCCAGAAGTAGTGAGGAGGCTTTTT
TGGAGGCCTAGGCTTTTGCAAAAAGCTCCCGGGAGCTTGTATATCCATTTTCGGATCTGATCAAGAGACA
GGATGAGGATCGTTTCGCATGATTGAACAAGATGGATTGCACGCAGGTTCTCCGGCCGCTTGGGTGGAGA
GGCTATTCGGCTATGACTGGGCACAACAGACAATCGGCTGCTCTGATGCCGCCGTGTTCCGGCTGTCAGC
GCAGGGGCGCCCGGTTCTTTTTGTCAAGACCGACCTGTCCGGTGCCCTGAATGAACTGCAGGACGAGGCA
GCGCGGCTATCGTGGCTGGCCACGACGGGCGTTCCTTGCGCAGCTGTGCTCGACGTTGTCACTGAAGCGG
GAAGGGACTGGCTGCTATTGGGCGAAGTGCCGGGGCAGGATCTCCTGTCATCTCACCTTGCTCCTGCCGA
GAAAGTATCCATCATGGCTGATGCAATGCGGCGGCTGCATACGCTTGATCCGGCTACCTGCCCATTCGAC
CACCAAGCGAAACATCGCATCGAGCGAGCACGTACTCGGATGGAAGCCGGTCTTGTCGATCAGGATGATC
TGGACGAAGAGCATCAGGGGCTCGCGCCAGCCGAACTGTTCGCCAGGCTCAAGGCGCGCATGCCCGACGG
CGAGGATCTCGTCGTGACCCATGGCGATGCCTGCTTGCCGAATATCATGGTGGAAAATGGCCGCTTTTCT
GGATTCATCGACTGTGGCCGGCTGGGTGTGGCGGACCGCTATCAGGACATAGCGTTGGCTACCCGTGATA
TTGCTGAAGAGCTTGGCGGCGAATGGGCTGACCGCTTCCTCGTGCTTTACGGTATCGCCGCTCCCGATTC
GCAGCGCATCGCCTTCTATCGCCTTCTTGACGAGTTCTTCTGAGCGGGACTCTGGGGTTCGAAATGACCG
ACCAAGCGACGCCCAACCTGCCATCACGAGATTTCGATTCCACCGCCGCCTTCTATGAAAGGTTGGGCTT
CGGAATCGTTTTCCGGGACGCCGGCTGGATGATCCTCCAGCGCGGGGATCTCATGCTGGAGTTCTTCGCC
CACCCCAACTTGTTTATTGCAGCTTATAATGGTTACAAATAAAGCAATAGCATCACAAATTTCACAAATA
AAGCATTTTTTTCACTGCATTCTAGTTGTGGTTTGTCCAAACTCATCAATGTATCTTATCATGTCTGTAT
ACCGTCGACCTCTAGCTAGAGCTTGGCGTAATCATGGTCATAGCTGTTTCCTGTGTGAAATTGTTATCCG
CTCACAATTCCACACAACATACGAGCCGGAAGCATAAAGTGTAAAGCCTGGGGTGCCTAATGAGTGAGCT
AACTCACATTAATTGCGTTGCGCTCACTGCCCGCTTTCCAGTCGGGAAACCTGTCGTGCCAGCTGCATTA
ATGAATCGGCCAACGCGCGGGGAGAGGCGGTTTGCGTATTGGGCGCT
