>Addgene plasmid #19937 | pcDNA3-myc3-p27 | addgene partial sequence | sequence record 26637 | 19937 with CMV-F
GAGCTCTCTGGCTAACTAGAGAACCCACTGCTTACTGGCTTATCGAAATTAATACGACTCACTATAGGGA
GACCCAAGCTATGGAGCAAAAGCTCATCTCAGAGGAAGATCTGGAATTCAGGATCCCCATGGCAAACGTG
CGAGTGTCTAACGGGAGCCCTAGCCTGGAGCGGATGGACGCCAGGCAGGCGGAGCACCCCAAGCCCTCGG
CCTGCAGGAACCTCTTCGGCCCGGTGGACCACGAAGAGTTAACCCGGGACTTGGAGAAGCACTGCAGAGA
CATGGAAGAGGCGAGCCAGCGCAAGTGGAATTTCGATTTTCAGAATCACAAACCCCTAGAGGGCAAGTAC
GAGTGGCAAGAGGTGGAGAAGGGCAGCTTGCCCGAGTTCTACTACAGACCCCCGCGGCCCCCCAAAGGTG
CCTGCAAGGTGCCGGCGCAGGAGAGCCAGGATGGCAGCGGGAGCCGCCCGGCGGCGCCTTTAATTGGGGC
TCCGGCTAACTCTGAGGACACGCATTTGGTGGACCCAAAGACTGATCCGTCGGACAGCCAGACGGGGTTA
GCGGAGCAATGCGCAGGAATAAGGAAGCGACCTGCAACCGACGATTCTTCTACTCAAAACAAAAGAGCCA
ACAGAACAGAAAAAAATGTTTCAGACGGTTCCCCAAATGCCGGTTCTGTGGAGCAGACGCCCAAG
